>Addgene plasmid #123301 | pLenti C-MYC-DDK Puro PNRC1-W300A | depositor full sequence | sequence record 235271 | pLenti C-MYC-DDK Puro PNRC1-W300A sequence 8571 bps
GTCGACGGATCGGGAGATCTCCCGATCCCCTATGGTGCACTCTCAGTACAATCTGCTCTGATGCCGCATA
GTTAAGCCAGTATCTGCTCCCTGCTTGTGTGTTGGAGGTCGCTGAGTAGTGCGCGAGCAAAATTTAAGCT
ACAACAAGGCAAGGCTTGACCGACAATTGCATGAAGAATCTGCTTAGGGTTAGGCGTTTTGCGCTGCTTC
GCGATGTACGGGCCAGATATCGCGTTGACATTGATTATTGACTAGTTATTAATAGTAATCAATTACGGGG
TCATTAGTTCATAGCCCATATATGGAGTTCCGCGTTACATAACTTACGGTAAATGGCCCGCCTGGCTGAC
CGCCCAACGACCCCCGCCCATTGACGTCAATAATGACGTATGTTCCCATAGTAACGCCAATAGGGACTTT
CCATTGACGTCAATGGGTGGAGTATTTACGGTAAACTGCCCACTTGGCAGTACATCAAGTGTATCATATG
CCAAGTACGCCCCCTATTGACGTCAATGACGGTAAATGGCCCGCCTGGCATTATGCCCAGTACATGACCT
TATGGGACTTTCCTACTTGGCAGTACATCTACGTATTAGTCATCGCTATTACCATGGTGATGCGGTTTTG
GCAGTACATCAATGGGCGTGGATAGCGGTTTGACTCACGGGGATTTCCAAGTCTCCACCCCATTGACGTC
AATGGGAGTTTGTTTTGGCACCAAAATCAACGGGACTTTCCAAAATGTCGTAACAACTCCGCCCCATTGA
CGCAAATGGGCGGTAGGCGTGTACGGTGGGAGGTCTATATAAGCAGCGCGTTTTGCCTGTACTGGGTCTC
TCTGGTTAGACCAGATCTGAGCCTGGGAGCTCTCTGGCTAACTAGGGAACCCACTGCTTAAGCCTCAATA
AAGCTTGCCTTGAGTGCTTCAAGTAGTGTGTGCCCGTCTGTTGTGTGACTCTGGTAACTAGAGATCCCTC
AGACCCTTTTAGTCAGTGTGGAAAATCTCTAGCAGTGGCGCCCGAACAGGGACTTGAAAGCGAAAGGGAA
ACCAGAGGAGCTCTCTCGACGCAGGACTCGGCTTGCTGAAGCGCGCACGGCAAGAGGCGAGGGGCGGCGA
CTGGTGAGTACGCCAAAAATTTTGACTAGCGGAGGCTAGAAGGAGAGAGATGGGTGCGAGAGCGTCAGTA
TTAAGCGGGGGAGAATTAGATCGCGATGGGAAAAAATTCGGTTAAGGCCAGGGGGAAAGAAAAAATATAA
ATTAAAACATATAGTATGGGCAAGCAGGGAGCTAGAACGATTCGCAGTTAATCCTGGCCTGTTAGAAACA
TCAGAAGGCTGTAGACAAATACTGGGACAGCTACAACCATCCCTTCAGACAGGATCAGAAGAACTTAGAT
CATTATATAATACAGTAGCAACCCTCTATTGTGTGCATCAAAGGATAGAGATAAAAGACACCAAGGAAGC
TTTAGACAAGATAGAGGAAGAGCAAAACAAAAGTAAGACCACCGCACAGCAAGCGGCCGGCCGCTGATCT
TCAGACCTGGAGGAGGAGATATGAGGGACAATTGGAGAAGTGAATTATATAAATATAAAGTAGTAAAAAT
TGAACCATTAGGAGTAGCACCCACCAAGGCAAAGAGAAGAGTGGTGCAGAGAGAAAAAAGAGCAGTGGGA
ATAGGAGCTTTGTTCCTTGGGTTCTTGGGAGCAGCAGGAAGCACTATGGGCGCAGCGTCAATGACGCTGA
CGGTACAGGCCAGACAATTATTGTCTGGTATAGTGCAGCAGCAGAACAATTTGCTGAGGGCTATTGAGGC
GCAACAGCATCTGTTGCAACTCACAGTCTGGGGCATCAAGCAGCTCCAGGCAAGAATCCTGGCTGTGGAA
AGATACCTAAAGGATCAACAGCTCCTGGGGATTTGGGGTTGCTCTGGAAAACTCATTTGCACCACTGCTG
TGCCTTGGAATGCTAGTTGGAGTAATAAATCTCTGGAACAGATTTGGAATCACACGACCTGGATGGAGTG
GGACAGAGAAATTAACAATTACACAAGCTTAATACACTCCTTAATTGAAGAATCGCAAAACCAGCAAGAA
AAGAATGAACAAGAATTATTGGAATTAGATAAATGGGCAAGTTTGTGGAATTGGTTTAACATAACAAATT
GGCTGTGGTATATAAAATTATTCATAATGATAGTAGGAGGCTTGGTAGGTTTAAGAATAGTTTTTGCTGT
ACTTTCTATAGTGAATAGAGTTAGGCAGGGATATTCACCATTATCGTTTCAGACCCACCTCCCAACCCCG
AGGGGACCCGACAGGCCCGAAGGAATAGAAGAAGAAGGTGGAGAGAGAGACAGAGACAGATCCATTCGAT
TAGTGAACGGATCGGCACTGCGTGCGCCAATTCTGCAGACAAATGGCAGTATTCATCCACAATTTTAAAA
GAAAAGGGGGGATTGGGGGGTACAGTGCAGGGGAAAGAATAGTAGACATAATAGCAACAGACATACAAAC
TAAAGAATTACAAAAACAAATTACAAAAATTCAAAATTTTCGGGTTTATTACAGGGACAGCAGAGATCCA
GTTTGGTTAGTACCGGGCCCGCTCTAGACATGTCCAATATGACCGCCATGTTGACATTGATTATTGACTA
GTTATTAATAGTAATCAATTACGGGGTCATTAGTTCATAGCCCATATATGGAGTTCCGCGTTACATAACT
TACGGTAAATGGCCCGCCTGGCTGACCGCCCAACGACCCCCGCCCATTGACGTCAATAATGACGTATGTT
CCCATAGTAACGCCAATAGGGACTTTCCATTGACGTCAATGGGTGGAGTATTTACGGTAAACTGCCCACT
TGGCAGTACATCAAGTGTATCATATGCCAAGTCCGCCCCCTATTGACGTCAATGACGGTAAATGGCCCGC
CTGGCATTATGCCCAGTACATGACCTTACGGGACTTTCCTACTTGGCAGTACATCTACGTATTAGTCATC
GCTATTACCATGGTGATGCGGTTTTGGCAGTACACCAATGGGCGTGGATAGCGGTTTGACTCACGGGGAT
TTCCAAGTCTCCACCCCATTGACGTCAATGGGAGTTTGTTTTGGCACCAAAATCAACGGGACTTTCCAAA
ATGTCGTAATAACCCCGCCCCGTTGACGCAAATGGGCGGTAGGCGTGTACGGTGGGAGGTCTATATAAGC
AGAGCTCGTTTAGTGAACCGTCAGAATTTTGTAATACGACTCACTATAGGGCGGCCGGGAATTCGTCGAC
TGGATCCGGTACCGAGGAGATCTGCCGCCGCGATCGCCGGCGCGCCAGATCTCAAGCTTAACTAGCTAGC
GGACCGACGCGTATGACTGTCGTCTCCGTCCCGCAGCGGGAGCCGCTCGTCCTGGGTGGCCGCCTTGCGC
CGCTTGGCTTTTCCTCCCGAGGTTACTTTGGGGCCCTCCCGATGGTGACCACGGCTCCGCCTCCTTTACC
CCGGATCCCGGACCCCCGGGCACTGCCCCCGACCCTCTTCCTCCCTCATTTCCTAGGGGGAGATGGCCCG
TGTCTGACCCCCCAGCCTCGCGCTCCAGCAGCTCTGCCCAACCGCAGCCTCGCCGTGGCGGGAGGCACTC
CTCGGGCAGCGCCGAAGAAGCGGCGAAAGAAGAAGGTGCGGGCCAGCCCCGCAGGGCAGCTGCCCAGCCG
CTTCCACCAGTACCAGCAGCACCGGCCGAGTCTGGAGGGCGGCCGGAGCCCCGCGACCGGCCCGAGCGGA
GCGCAGGAGGTCCCGGGCCCGGCCGCCGCCTTGGCCCCGAGTCCTGCAGCCGCAGCCGGCACGGAGGGAG
CCAGCCCCGACCTTGCCCCGCTGCGGCCCGCGGCTCCCGGCCAAACCCCCCTCAGGAAAGAGGTTTTAAA
ATCAAAGATGGGAAAATCGGAGAAAATTGCCCTTCCCCATGGCCAGCTTGTTCATGGTATACACTTGTAT
GAGCAACCAAAGATAAACAGACAGAAAAGCAAATATAACTTGCCACTAACCAAGATCACCTCTGCAAAAA
GAAATGAAAACAACTTTTGGCAGGATTCTGTTTCATCTGACAGAATTCAGAAGCAGGAAAAAAAGCCTTT
TAAAAATACCGAGAACATTAAAAATTCGCATTTGAAGAAATCAGCATTTCTAACTGAAGTGAGCCAAAAG
GAAAATTATGCTGGGGCAAAGTTTAGTGATCCACCTTCTCCTAGTGTTCTTCCAAAGCCTCCTAGTCACG
CGATGGGAAGCACTGTTGAAAATTCCAACCAAAACAGGGAGCTGATGGCAGTACACTTAAAAACGCTCCT
CAAAGTTCAAACTCTCGAGCAGAAACTCATCTCAGAAGAGGATCTGGCAGCAAATGATATCCTGGATTAC
AAGGATGACGACGATAAGGTTTAAACCTAGGCGTAGCGGCCGCAAATTCCGCCCCTCTCCCTCCCCCCCC
CCTAACGTTACTGGCCGAAGCCGCTTGGAATAAGGCCGGTGTGCGTTTGTCTATATGTTATTTTCCACCA
TATTGCCGTCTTTTGGCAATGTGAGGGCCCGGAAACCTGGCCCTGTCTTCTTGACGAGCATTCCTAGGGG
TCTTTCCCCTCTCGCCAAAGGAATGCAAGGTCTGTTGAATGTCGTGAAGGAAGCAGTTCCTCTGGAAGCT
TCTTGAAGACAAACAACGTCTGTAGCGACCCTTTGCAGGCAGCGGAACCCCCCACCTGGCGACAGGTGCC
TCTGCGGCCAAAAGCCACGTGTATAAGATACACCTGCAAAGGCGGCACAACCCCAGTGCCACGTTGTGAG
TTGGATAGTTGTGGAAAGAGTCAAATGGCTCTCCTCAAGCGTATTCAACAAGGGGCTGAAGGATGCCCAG
AAGGTACCCCATTGTATGGGATCTGATCTGGGGCCTCGGTGCACATGCTTTACATGTGTTTAGTCGAGGT
TAAAAAAACGTCTAGGCCCCCCGAACCACGGGGACGTGGTTTTCCTTTGAAAAACACGATGATAATATGA
CCGAGTACAAGCCCACGGTGCGCCTCGCCACCCGCGACGACGTCCCCCGGGCAGTACGCACCCTCGCCGC
CGCGTTCGCCGACTACCCCGCCACGCGCCACACCGTCGATCCAGACCGCCACATCGAGCGGGTCACCGAG
CTGCAAGAACTCTTCCTCACGCGCGTCGGGCTCGACATCGGCAAGGTGTGGGTCGCGGACGACGGCGCCG
CGGTGGCGGTCTGGACCACGCCGGAGAGCGTCGAAGCGGGGGCGGTGTTCGCCGAGATCGGCCCGCGCAT
GGCCGAGTTGAGCGGTTCCCGGCTGGCCGCGCAGCAACAGATGGAAGGCCTCCTGGCGCCGCACCGGCCC
AAGGAGCCCGCGTGGTTCCTGGCCACCGTCGGCGTCTCGCCCGACCACCAGGGCAAGGGTCTGGGCAGCG
CCGTCGTGCTCCCCGGAGTGGAGGCGGCCGAGCGCGCCGGGGTGCCCGCCTTCCTGGAGACCTCCGCGCC
CCGCAACCTCCCCTTCTACGAGCGGCTCGGCTTCACCGTCACCGCCGACGTCGAGGTGCCCGAAGGACCG
CGCACCTGGTGCATGACCCGCAAGCCCGGTGCCTGATGTACAAGTAGGATTCGTCGAGGGACCTAATAAC
TTCGTATAGCATACATTATACGAAGTTATACATGTTTAAGGGTTCCGGTTCCACTAGGTACAATTCGATA
TCAAGCTTATCGATAATCAACCTCTGGATTACAAAATTTGTGAAAGATTGACTGGTATTCTTAACTATGT
TGCTCCTTTTACGCTATGTGGATACGCTGCTTTAATGCCTTTGTATCATGCTATTGCTTCCCGTATGGCT
TTCATTTTCTCCTCCTTGTATAAATCCTGGTTGCTGTCTCTTTATGAGGAGTTGTGGCCCGTTGTCAGGC
AACGTGGCGTGGTGTGCACTGTGTTTGCTGACGCAACCCCCACTGGTTGGGGCATTGCCACCACCTGTCA
GCTCCTTTCCGGGACTTTCGCTTTCCCCCTCCCTATTGCCACGGCGGAACTCATCGCCGCCTGCCTTGCC
CGCTGCTGGACAGGGGCTCGGCTGTTGGGCACTGACAATTCCGTGGTGTTGTCGGGGAAATCATCGTCCT
TTCCTTGGCTGCTCGCCTGTGTTGCCACCTGGATTCTGCGCGGGACGTCCTTCTGCTACGTCCCTTCGGC
CCTCAATCCAGCGGACCTTCCTTCCCGCGGCCTGCTGCCGGCTCTGCGGCCTCTTCCGCGTCTTCGCCTT
CGCCCTCAGACGAGTCGGATCTCCCTTTGGGCCGCCTCCCCGCATCGATACCGTCGACCTCGATCGAGAC
CTAGAAAAACATGGAGCAATCACAAGTAGCAATACAGCAGCTACCAATGCTGATTGTGCCTGGCTAGAAG
CACAAGAGGAGGAGGAGGTGGGTTTTCCAGTCACACCTCAGGTACCTTTAAGACCAATGACTTACAAGGC
AGCTGTAGATCTTAGCCACTTTTTAAAAGAAAAGGGGGGACTGGAAGGGCTAATTCACTCCCAACGAAGA
CAAGATATCCTTGATCTGTGGATCTACCACACACAAGGCTACTTCCCTGATTGGCAGAACTACACACCAG
GGCCAGGGATCAGATATCCACTGACCTTTGGATGGTGCTACAAGCTAGTACCAGTTGAGCAAGAGAAGGT
AGAAGAAGCCAATGAAGGAGAGAACACCCGCTTGTTACACCCTGTGAGCCTGCATGGGATGGATGACCCG
GAGAGAGAAGTATTAGAGTGGAGGTTTGACAGCCGCCTAGCATTTCATCACATGGCCCGAGAGCTGCATC
CGGACTGTACTGGGTCTCTCTGGTTAGACCAGATCTGAGCCTGGGAGCTCTCTGGCTAACTAGGGAACCC
ACTGCTTAAGCCTCAATAAAGCTTGCCTTGAGTGCTTCAAGTAGTGTGTGCCCGTCTGTTGTGTGACTCT
GGTAACTAGAGATCCCTCAGACCCTTTTAGTCAGTGTGGAAAATCTCTAGCAGCATGTGAGCAAAAGGCC
AGCAAAAGGCCAGGAACCGTAAAAAGGCCGCGTTGCTGGCGTTTTTCCATAGGCTCCGCCCCCCTGACGA
GCATCACAAAAATCGACGCTCAAGTCAGAGGTGGCGAAACCCGACAGGACTATAAAGATACCAGGCGTTT
CCCCCTGGAAGCTCCCTCGTGCGCTCTCCTGTTCCGACCCTGCCGCTTACCGGATACCTGTCCGCCTTTC
TCCCTTCGGGAAGCGTGGCGCTTTCTCATAGCTCACGCTGTAGGTATCTCAGTTCGGTGTAGGTCGTTCG
CTCCAAGCTGGGCTGTGTGCACGAACCCCCCGTTCAGCCCGACCGCTGCGCCTTATCCGGTAACTATCGT
CTTGAGTCCAACCCGGTAAGACACGACTTATCGCCACTGGCAGCAGCCACTGGTAACAGGATTAGCAGAG
CGAGGTATGTAGGCGGTGCTACAGAGTTCTTGAAGTGGTGGCCTAACTACGGCTACACTAGAAGAACAGT
ATTTGGTATCTGCGCTCTGCTGAAGCCAGTTACCTTCGGAAAAAGAGTTGGTAGCTCTTGATCCGGCAAA
CAAACCACCGCTGGTAGCGGTGGTTTTTTTGTTTGCAAGCAGCAGATTACGCGCAGAAAAAAAGGATCTC
AAGAAGATCCTTTGATCTTTTCTACGGGGTCTGACGCTCAGTGGAACGAAAACTCACGTTAAGGGATTTT
GGTCATGATTACGCCCCGCCCTGCCACTCATCGCAGTACTGTTGTAATTCATTAAGCATTCTGCCGACAT
GGAAGCCATCACAAACGGCATGATGAACCTGAATCGCCAGCGGCATCAGCACCTTGTCGCCTTGCGTATA
ATATTTGCCCATGGTGAAAACGGGGGCGAAGAAGTTGTCCATATTGGCCACGTTTAAATCAAAACTGGTG
AAACTCACCCAGGGATTGGCTGAGACGAAAAACATATTCTCAATAAACCCTTTAGGGAAATAGGCCAGGT
TTTCACCGTAACACGCCACATCTTGCGAATATATGTGTAGAAACTGCCGGAAATCGTCGTGGTATTCACT
CCAGAGCGATGAAAACGTTTCAGTTTGCTCATGGAAAACGGTGTAACAAGGGTGAACACTATCCCATATC
ACCAGCTCACCGTCTTTCATTGCCATACGGAACTCCGGATGAGCATTCATCAGGCGGGCAAGAATGTGAA
TAAAGGCCGGATAAAACTTGTGCTTATTTTTCTTTACGGTCTTTAAAAAGGCCGTAATATCCAGCTGAAC
GGTCTGGTTATAGGTACATTGAGCAACTGACTGAAATGCCTCAAAATGTTCTTTACGATGCCATTGGGAT
ATATCAACGGTGGTATATCCAGTGATTTTTTTCTCCATACTCTTCCTTTTTCAATATTATTGAAGCATTT
ATCAGGGTTATTGTCTCATGAGCGGATACATATTTGAATGTATTTAGAAAAATAAACAAATAGGGGTCCC
GCGCACATTTCCCCGAAAAGTGCCACCTGAC
Features (pLannotate 1.2.2; 25 found; start..end, strand, type, name):
     31..83      -  misc_feature   bom (fragment): basis of mobility region from pBR322
    237..616     +  enhancer       CMV enhancer: human cytomegalovirus immediate early enhancer
    617..816     +  promoter       CMV promoter: human cytomegalovirus (CMV) immediate early promoter
    834..1014    +  LTR            5' LTR (truncated): truncated 5' long terminal repeat (LTR) from HIV-1
   1061..1186    +  misc_feature   HIV-1 Ψ: packaging signal of human immunodeficiency virus type 1
   1170..1508    +  CDS            HIV-1 gag (fragment): gag protein from human immunodeficiency virus 1; gag
   1683..1916    +  misc_feature   RRE: The Rev response element (RRE) of HIV-1 allows for Rev-dependent mRNA export from the nucleus to the cytoplasm.
   2293..2393    +  CDS            Rev (fragment): human immunodeficiency virus 1 (HIV-1) Rev protein; rev; enhances nuclear export of unspliced and incompletely spliced viral mRNAs
   2443..2560    +  misc_feature   cPPT/CTS: central polypurine tract and central termination sequence of HIV-1
   2643..3022    +  enhancer       CMV enhancer: human cytomegalovirus immediate early enhancer
   3024..3223    +  promoter       CMV promoter: human cytomegalovirus (CMV) immediate early promoter
   3252..3270    +  promoter       T7 promoter: promoter for bacteriophage T7 RNA polymerase
   3373..4353    +  CDS            PNRC1: PNRC1_HUMAN - Also known as PROL2. Experimental evidence at protein level: Swiss-Prot protein existence level 1. Nuclear receptor coactivator. May play a role in signal transduction. From Homo sapiens (Human).
   4405..4429    +  CDS            3xFLAG (fragment): three tandem FLAG® epitope tags
   4573..5035    +  misc_feature   IRES: internal ribosome entry site (IRES) of the encephalomyocarditis virus (EMCV)
   5037..5636    +  CDS            PuroR: puromycin N-acetyltransferase; pac from Streptomyces alboniger; confers resistance to puromycin
   5666..5699    +  protein_bind   loxP: Cre-mediated recombination occurs in the 8-bp core sequence (GCATACAT). Cre recombinase
   5732..5755    +  misc_feature   MCS (fragment): pBluescript multiple cloning site
   5755..6343    +  misc_feature   WPRE: woodchuck hepatitis virus posttranscriptional regulatory element
   6344..6363    +  misc_feature   MCS (fragment): pBluescript multiple cloning site
   6365..6865    +  CDS            nef (fragment): NEF_HV1LA - Experimental evidence at protein level: Swiss-Prot protein existence level 1. Extracellular Nef protein targets CD4(+) T-lymphocytes for apoptosis by interacting with CXCR4 surface receptors. From Human immunodeficiency virus type 1 group M subtype B (isolate Lai) (HIV-1).
   6872..7052    +  LTR            5' LTR (truncated): truncated 5' long terminal repeat (LTR) from HIV-1
   7114..7702    -  rep_origin     ori: high-copy-number ColE1/pMB1/pBR322/pUC origin of replication
   7782..8438    -  CDS            cat: CAT_ECOLX - Experimental evidence at protein level: Swiss-Prot protein existence level 1. This enzyme is an effector of chloramphenicol resistance in bacteria. From Escherichia coli. This protein is used as a marker in many commonly used cloning vectors, such as pACYC184.
   8439..8530    -  promoter       AmpR promoter: bla
