>Addgene plasmid #123301 | pLenti C-MYC-DDK Puro PNRC1-W300A | addgene full sequence | sequence record 239354 | Addgene NGS Result
ACCAAAATCAACGGGACTTTCCAAAATGTCGTAATAACCCCGCCCCGTTGACGCAAATGGGCGGTAGGCG
TGTACGGTGGGAGGTCTATATAAGCAGAGCTCGTTTAGTGAACCGTCAGAATTTTGTAATACGACTCACT
ATAGGGCGGCCGGGAATTCGTCGACTGGATCCGGTACCGAGGAGATCTGCCGCCGCGATCGCCGGCGCGC
CAGATCTCAAGCTTAACTAGCTAGCGGACCGACGCGTATGACTGTCGTCTCCGTCCCGCAGCGGGAGCCG
CTCGTCCTGGGTGGCCGCCTTGCGCCGCTTGGCTTTTCCTCCCGAGGTTACTTTGGGGCCCTCCCGATGG
TGACCACGGCTCCGCCTCCTTTACCCCGGATCCCGGACCCCCGGGCACTGCCCCCGACCCTCTTCCTTCC
TCATTTCCTAGGGGGAGATGGCCCGTGTCTGACCCCCCAGCCTCGCGCTCCAGCAGCTCTGCCCAACCGC
AGCCTCGCCGTGGCGGGAGGCACTCCTCGGGCAGCGCCGAAGAAGCGGCGAAAGAAGAAGGTGCGGGCCA
GCCCCGCAGGGCAGCTGCCCAGCCGCTTCCACCAGTACCAGCAGCACCGGCCGAGTCTGGAGGGCGGCCG
GAGCCCCGCGACCGGCCCGAGCGGAGCGCAGGAGGTCCCGGGCCCGGCCGCCGCCTTGGCCCCGAGTCCT
GCAGCCGCAGCCGGCACGGAGGGAGCCAGCCCCGACCTTGCCCCGCTGCGGCCCGCGGCTCCCGGCCAAA
CCCCCCTCAGGAAAGAGGTTTTAAAATCAAAGATGGGAAAATCGGAGAAAATTGCCCTTCCCCATGGCCA
GCTTGTTCATGGTATACACTTGTATGAGCAACCAAAGATAAACAGACAGAAAAGCAAATATAACTTGCCA
CTAACCAAGATCACCTCTGCAAAAAGAAATGAAAACAACTTTTGGCAGGATTCTGTTTCATCTGACAGAA
TTCAGAAGCAGGAAAAAAAGCCTTTTAAAAATACCGAGAACATTAAAAATTCGCATTTGAAGAAATCAGC
ATTTCTAACTGAAGTGAGCCAAAAGGAAAATTATGCTGGGGCAAAGTTTAGTGATCCACCTTCTCCTAGT
GTTCTTCCAAAGCCTCCTAGTCACGCGATGGGAAGCACTGTTGAAAATTCCAACCAAAACAGGGAGCTGA
TGGCAGTACACTTAAAAACGCTCCTCAAAGTTCAAACTCTCGAGCAGAAACTCATCTCAGAAGAGGATCT
GGCAGCAAATGATATCCTGGATTACAAGGATGACGACGATAAGGTTTAAACCTAGGCGTAGCGGCCGCAA
ATTCCGCCCCTCTCCCTCCCCCCCCCCTAACGTTACTGGCCGAAGCCGCTTGGAATAAGGCCGGTGTGCG
TTTGTCTATATGTTATTTTCCACCATATTGCCGTCTTTTGGCAATGTGAGGGCCCGGAAACCTGGCCCTG
TCTTCTTGACGAGCATTCCTAGGGGTCTTTCCCCTCTCGCCAAAGGAATGCAAGGTCTGTTGAATGTCGT
GAAGGAAGCAGTTCCTCTGGAAGCTTCTTGAAGACAAACAACGTCTGTAGCGACCCTTTGCAGGCAGCGG
AACCCCCCACCTGGCGACAGGTGCCTCTGCGGCCAAAAGCCACGTGTATAAGATACACCTGCAAAGGCGG
CACAACCCCAGTGCCACGTTGTGAGTTGGATAGTTGTGGAAAGAGTCAAATGGCTCTCCTCAAGCGTATT
CAACAAGGGGCTGAAGGATGCCCAGAAGGTACCCCATTGTATGGGATCTGATCTGGGGCCTCGGTGCACA
TGCTTTACATGTGTTTAGTCGAGGTTAAAAAAACGTCTAGGCCCCCCGAACCACGGGGACGTGGTTTTCC
TTTGAAAAACACGATGATAATATGACCGAGTACAAGCCCACGGTGCGCCTCGCCACCCGCGACGACGTCC
CCCGGGCAGTACGCACCCTCGCCGCCGCGTTCGCCGACTACCCCGCCACGCGCCACACCGTCGATCCAGA
CCGCCACATCGAGCGGGTCACCGAGCTGCAAGAACTCTTCCTCACGCGCGTCGGGCTCGACATCGGCAAG
GTGTGGGTCGCGGACGACGGCGCCGCGGTGGCGGTCTGGACCACGCCGGAGAGCGTCGAAGCGGGGGCGG
TGTTCGCCGAGATCGGCCCGCGCATGGCCGAGTTGAGCGGTTCCCGGCTGGCCGCGCAGCAACAGATGGA
AGGCCTCCTGGCGCCGCACCGGCCCAAGGAGCCCGCGTGGTTCCTGGCCACCGTCGGCGTCTCGCCCGAC
CACCAGGGCAAGGGTCTGGGCAGCGCCGTCGTGCTCCCCGGAGTGGAGGCGGCCGAGCGCGCCGGGGTGC
CCGCCTTCCTGGAGACCTCCGCGCCCCGCAACCTCCCCTTCTACGAGCGGCTCGGCTTCACCGTCACCGC
CGACGTCGAGGTGCCCGAAGGACCGCGCACCTGGTGCATGACCCGCAAGCCCGGTGCCTGATGTACAAGT
AGGATTCGTCGAGGGACCTAATAACTTCGTATAGCATACATTATACGAAGTTATACATGTTTAAGGGTTC
CGGTTCCACTAGGTACAATTCGATATCAAGCTTATCGATAATCAACCTCTGGATTACAAAATTTGTGAAA
GATTGACTGGTATTCTTAACTATGTTGCTCCTTTTACGCTATGTGGATACGCTGCTTTAATGCCTTTGTA
TCATGCTATTGCTTCCCGTATGGCTTTCATTTTCTCCTCCTTGTATAAATCCTGGTTGCTGTCTCTTTAT
GAGGAGTTGTGGCCCGTTGTCAGGCAACGTGGCGTGGTGTGCACTGTGTTTGCTGACGCAACCCCCACTG
GTTGGGGCATTGCCACCACCTGTCAGCTCCTTTCCGGGACTTTCGCTTTCCCCCTCCCTATTGCCACGGC
GGAACTCATCGCCGCCTGCCTTGCCCGCTGCTGGACAGGGGCTCGGCTGTTGGGCACTGACAATTCCGTG
GTGTTGTCGGGGAAATCATCGTCCTTTCCTTGGCTGCTCGCCTGTGTTGCCACCTGGATTCTGCGCGGGA
CGTCCTTCTGCTACGTCCCTTCGGCCCTCAATCCAGCGGACCTTCCTTCCCGCGGCCTGCTGCCGGCTCT
GCGGCCTCTTCCGCGTCTTCGCCTTCGCCCTCAGACGAGTCGGATCTCCCTTTGGGCCGCCTCCCCGCAT
CGATACCGTCGACCTCGATCGAGACCTAGAAAAACATGGAGCAATCACAAGTAGCAATACAGCAGCTACC
AATGCTGATTGTGCCTGGCTAGAAGCACAAGAGGAGGAGGAGGTGGGTTTTCCAGTCACACCTCAGGTAC
CTTTAAGACCAATGACTTACAAGGCAGCTGTAGATCTTAGCCACTTTTTAAAAGAAAAGGGGGGACTGGA
AGGGCTAATTCACTCCCAACGAAGACAAGATATCCTTGATCTGTGGATCTACCACACACAAGGCTACTTC
CCTGATTGGCAGAACTACACACCAGGGCCAGGGATCAGATATCCACTGACCTTTGGATGGTGCTACAAGC
TAGTACCAGTTGAGCAAGAGAAGGTAGAAGAAGCCAATGAAGGAGAGAACACCCGCTTGTTACACCCTGT
GAGCCTGCATGGGATGGATGACCCGGAGAGAGAAGTATTAGAGTGGAGGTTTGACAGCCGCCTAGCATTT
CATCACATGGCCCGAGAGCTGCATCCGGACTGTACTGGGTCTCTCTGGTTAGACCAGATCTGAGCCTGGG
AGCTCTCTGGCTAACTAGGGAACCCACTGCTTAAGCCTCAATAAAGCTTGCCTTGAGTGCTTCAAGTAGT
GTGTGCCCGTCTGTTGTGTGACTCTGGTAACTAGAGATCCCTCAGACCCTTTTAGTCAGTGTGGAAAATC
TCTAGCAGCATGTGAGCAAAAGGCCAGCAAAAGGCCAGGAACCGTAAAAAGGCCGCGTTGCTGGCGTTTT
TCCATAGGCTCCGCCCCCCTGACGAGCATCACAAAAATCGACGCTCAAGTCAGAGGTGGCGAAACCCGAC
AGGACTATAAAGATACCAGGCGTTTCCCCCTGGAAGCTCCCTCGTGCGCTCTCCTGTTCCGACCCTGCCG
CTTACCGGATACCTGTCCGCCTTTCTCCCTTCGGGAAGCGTGGCGCTTTCTCATAGCTCACGCTGTAGGT
ATCTCAGTTCGGTGTAGGTCGTTCGCTCCAAGCTGGGCTGTGTGCACGAACCCCCCGTTCAGCCCGACCG
CTGCGCCTTATCCGGTAACTATCGTCTTGAGTCCAACCCGGTAAGACACGACTTATCGCCACTGGCAGCA
GCCACTGGTAACAGGATTAGCAGAGCGAGGTATGTAGGCGGTGCTACAGAGTTCTTGAAGTGGTGGCCTA
ACTACGGCTACACTAGAAGAACAGTATTTGGTATCTGCGCTCTGCTGAAGCCAGTTACCTTCGGAAAAAG
AGTTGGTAGCTCTTGATCCGGCAAACAAACCACCGCTGGTAGCGGTGGTTTTTTTGTTTGCAAGCAGCAG
ATTACGCGCAGAAAAAAAGGATCTCAAGAAGATCCTTTGATCTTTTCTACGGGGTCTGACGCTCAGTGGA
ACGAAAACTCACGTTAAGGGATTTTGGTCATGATTACGCCCCGCCCTGCCACTCATCGCAGTACTGTTGT
AATTCATTAAGCATTCTGCCGACATGGAAGCCATCACAAACGGCATGATGAACCTGAATCGCCAGCGGCA
TCAGCACCTTGTCGCCTTGCGTATAATATTTGCCCATGGTGAAAACGGGGGCGAAGAAGTTGTCCATATT
GGCCACGTTTAAATCAAAACTGGTGAAACTCACCCAGGGATTGGCTGAGACGAAAAACATATTCTCAATA
AACCCTTTAGGGAAATAGGCCAGGTTTTCACCGTAACACGCCACATCTTGCGAATATATGTGTAGAAACT
GCCGGAAATCGTCGTGGTATTCACTCCAGAGCGATGAAAACGTTTCAGTTTGCTCATGGAAAACGGTGTA
ACAAGGGTGAACACTATCCCATATCACCAGCTCACCGTCTTTCATTGCCATACGGAACTCCGGATGAGCA
TTCATCAGGCGGGCAAGAATGTGAATAAAGGCCGGATAAAACTTGTGCTTATTTTTCTTTACGGTCTTTA
AAAAGGCCGTAATATCCAGCTGAACGGTCTGGTTATAGGTACATTGAGCAACTGACTGAAATGCCTCAAA
ATGTTCTTTACGATGCCATTGGGATATATCAACGGTGGTATATCCAGTGATTTTTTTCTCCATACTCTTC
CTTTTTCAATATTATTGAAGCATTTATCAGGGTTATTGTCTCATGAGCGGATACATATTTGAATGTATTT
AGAAAAATAAACAAATAGGGGTTCCGCGCACATTTCCCCGAAAAGTGCCACCTGACGTCGACGGATCGGG
AGATCTCCCGATCCCCTATGGTGCACTCTCAGTACAATCTGCTCTGATGCCGCATAGTTAAGCCAGTATC
TGCTCCCTGCTTGTGTGTTGGAGGTCGCTGAGTAGTGCGCGAGCAAAATTTAAGCTACAACAAGGCAAGG
CTTGACCGACAATTGCATGAAGAATCTGCTTAGGGTTAGGCGTTTTGCGCTGCTTCGCGATGTACGGGCC
AGATATCGCGTTGACATTGATTATTGACTAGTTATTAATAGTAATCAATTACGGGGTCATTAGTTCATAG
CCCATATATGGAGTTCCGCGTTACATAACTTACGGTAAATGGCCCGCCTGGCTGACCGCCCAACGACCCC
CGCCCATTGACGTCAATAATGACGTATGTTCCCATAGTAACGCCAATAGGGACTTTCCATTGACGTCAAT
GGGTGGAGTATTTACGGTAAACTGCCCACTTGGCAGTACATCAAGTGTATCATATGCCAAGTACGCCCCC
TATTGACGTCAATGACGGTAAATGGCCCGCCTGGCATTATGCCCAGTACATGACCTTATGGGACTTTCCT
ACTTGGCAGTACATCTACGTATTAGTCATCGCTATTACCATGGTGATGCGGTTTTGGCAGTACATCAATG
GGCGTGGATAGCGGTTTGACTCACGGGGATTTCCAAGTCTCCACCCCATTGACGTCAATGGGAGTTTGTT
TTGGCACCAAAATCAACGGGACTTTCCAAAATGTCGTAACAACTCCGCCCCATTGACGCAAATGGGCGGT
AGGCGTGTACGGTGGGAGGTCTATATAAGCAGCGCGTTTTGCCTGTACTGGGTCTCTCTGGTTAGACCAG
ATCTGAGCCTGGGAGCTCTCTGGCTAACTAGGGAACCCACTGCTTAAGCCTCAATAAAGCTTGCCTTGAG
TGCTTCAAGTAGTGTGTGCCCGTCTGTTGTGTGACTCTGGTAACTAGAGATCCCTCAGACCCTTTTAGTC
AGTGTGGAAAATCTCTAGCAGTGGCGCCCGAACAGGGACTTGAAAGCGAAAGGGAAACCAGAGGAGCTCT
CTCGACGCAGGACTCGGCTTGCTGAAGCGCGCACGGCAAGAGGCGAGGGGCGGCGACTGGTGAGTACGCC
AAAAATTTTGACTAGCGGAGGCTAGAAGGAGAGAGATGGGTGCGAGAGCGTCAGTATTAAGCGGGGGAGA
ATTAGATCGCGATGGGAAAAAATTCGGTTAAGGCCAGGGGGAAAGAAAAAATATAAATTAAAACATATAG
TATGGGCAAGCAGGGAGCTAGAACGATTCGCAGTTAATCCTGGCCTGTTAGAAACATCAGAAGGCTGTAG
ACAAATACTGGGACAGCTACAACCATCCCTTCAGACAGGATCAGAAGAACTTAGATCATTATATAATACA
GTAGCAACCCTCTATTGTGTGCATCAAAGGATAGAGATAAAAGACACCAAGGAAGCTTTAGACAAGATAG
AGGAAGAGCAAAACAAAAGTAAGACCACCGCACAGCAAGCGGCCGGCCGCTGATCTTCAGACCTGGAGGA
GGAGATATGAGGGACAATTGGAGAAGTGAATTATATAAATATAAAGTAGTAAAAATTGAACCATTAGGAG
TAGCACCCACCAAGGCAAAGAGAAGAGTGGTGCAGAGAGAAAAAAGAGCAGTGGGAATAGGAGCTTTGTT
CCTTGGGTTCTTGGGAGCAGCAGGAAGCACTATGGGCGCAGCGTCAATGACGCTGACGGTACAGGCCAGA
CAATTATTGTCTGGTATAGTGCAGCAGCAGAACAATTTGCTGAGGGCTATTGAGGCGCAACAGCATCTGT
TGCAACTCACAGTCTGGGGCATCAAGCAGCTCCAGGCAAGAATCCTGGCTGTGGAAAGATACCTAAAGGA
TCAACAGCTCCTGGGGATTTGGGGTTGCTCTGGAAAACTCATTTGCACCACTGCTGTGCCTTGGAATGCT
AGTTGGAGTAATAAATCTCTGGAACAGATTTGGAATCACACGACCTGGATGGAGTGGGACAGAGAAATTA
ACAATTACACAAGCTTAATACACTCCTTAATTGAAGAATCGCAAAACCAGCAAGAAAAGAATGAACAAGA
ATTATTGGAATTAGATAAATGGGCAAGTTTGTGGAATTGGTTTAACATAACAAATTGGCTGTGGTATATA
AAATTATTCATAATGATAGTAGGAGGCTTGGTAGGTTTAAGAATAGTTTTTGCTGTACTTTCTATAGTGA
ATAGAGTTAGGCAGGGATATTCACCATTATCGTTTCAGACCCACCTCCCAACCCCGAGGGGACCCGACAG
GCCCGAAGGAATAGAAGAAGAAGGTGGAGAGAGAGACAGAGACAGATCCATTCGATTAGTGAACGGATCG
GCACTGCGTGCGCCAATTCTGCAGACAAATGGCAGTATTCATCCACAATTTTAAAAGAAAAGGGGGGATT
GGGGGGTACAGTGCAGGGGAAAGAATAGTAGACATAATAGCAACAGACATACAAACTAAAGAATTACAAA
AACAAATTACAAAAATTCAAAATTTTCGGGTTTATTACAGGGACAGCAGAGATCCAGTTTGGTTAGTACC
GGGCCCGCTCTAGACATGTCCAATATGACCGCCATGTTGACATTGATTATTGACTAGTTATTAATAGTAA
TCAATTACGGGGTCATTAGTTCATAGCCCATATATGGAGTTCCGCGTTACATAACTTACGGTAAATGGCC
CGCCTGGCTGACCGCCCAACGACCCCCGCCCATTGACGTCAATAATGACGTATGTTCCCATAGTAACGCC
AATAGGGACTTTCCATTGACGTCAATGGGTGGAGTATTTACGGTAAACTGCCCACTTGGCAGTACATCAA
GTGTATCATATGCCAAGTCCGCCCCCTATTGACGTCAATGACGGTAAATGGCCCGCCTGGCATTATGCCC
AGTACATGACCTTACGGGACTTTCCTACTTGGCAGTACATCTACGTATTAGTCATCGCTATTACCATGGT
GATGCGGTTTTGGCAGTACACCAATGGGCGTGGATAGCGGTTTGACTCACGGGGATTTCCAAGTCTCCAC
CCCATTGACGTCAATGGGAGTTTGTTTTGGC
Features (pLannotate 1.2.2; 25 found; start..end, strand, type, name):
    127..145     +  promoter       T7 promoter: promoter for bacteriophage T7 RNA polymerase
    248..1228    +  CDS            PNRC1: PNRC1_HUMAN - Also known as PROL2. Experimental evidence at protein level: Swiss-Prot protein existence level 1. Nuclear receptor coactivator. May play a role in signal transduction. From Homo sapiens (Human).
   1280..1304    +  CDS            3xFLAG (fragment): three tandem FLAG® epitope tags
   1448..1910    +  misc_feature   IRES: internal ribosome entry site (IRES) of the encephalomyocarditis virus (EMCV)
   1912..2511    +  CDS            PuroR: puromycin N-acetyltransferase; pac from Streptomyces alboniger; confers resistance to puromycin
   2541..2574    +  protein_bind   loxP: Cre-mediated recombination occurs in the 8-bp core sequence (GCATACAT). Cre recombinase
   2607..2630    +  misc_feature   MCS (fragment): pBluescript multiple cloning site
   2630..3218    +  misc_feature   WPRE: woodchuck hepatitis virus posttranscriptional regulatory element
   3219..3238    +  misc_feature   MCS (fragment): pBluescript multiple cloning site
   3240..3740    +  CDS            nef (fragment): NEF_HV1LA - Experimental evidence at protein level: Swiss-Prot protein existence level 1. Extracellular Nef protein targets CD4(+) T-lymphocytes for apoptosis by interacting with CXCR4 surface receptors. From Human immunodeficiency virus type 1 group M subtype B (isolate Lai) (HIV-1).
   3747..3927    +  LTR            5' LTR (truncated): truncated 5' long terminal repeat (LTR) from HIV-1
   3989..4577    -  rep_origin     ori: high-copy-number ColE1/pMB1/pBR322/pUC origin of replication
   4657..5313    -  CDS            cat: CAT_ECOLX - Experimental evidence at protein level: Swiss-Prot protein existence level 1. This enzyme is an effector of chloramphenicol resistance in bacteria. From Escherichia coli. This protein is used as a marker in many commonly used cloning vectors, such as pACYC184.
   5314..5418    -  promoter       AmpR promoter: bla
   5477..5529    -  misc_feature   bom (fragment): basis of mobility region from pBR322
   5683..6062    +  enhancer       CMV enhancer: human cytomegalovirus immediate early enhancer
   6063..6262    +  promoter       CMV promoter: human cytomegalovirus (CMV) immediate early promoter
   6280..6460    +  LTR            5' LTR (truncated): truncated 5' long terminal repeat (LTR) from HIV-1
   6507..6632    +  misc_feature   HIV-1 Ψ: packaging signal of human immunodeficiency virus type 1
   6616..6954    +  CDS            HIV-1 gag (fragment): gag protein from human immunodeficiency virus 1; gag
   7129..7362    +  misc_feature   RRE: The Rev response element (RRE) of HIV-1 allows for Rev-dependent mRNA export from the nucleus to the cytoplasm.
   7739..7839    +  CDS            Rev (fragment): human immunodeficiency virus 1 (HIV-1) Rev protein; rev; enhances nuclear export of unspliced and incompletely spliced viral mRNAs
   7889..8006    +  misc_feature   cPPT/CTS: central polypurine tract and central termination sequence of HIV-1
   8089..8468    +  enhancer       CMV enhancer: human cytomegalovirus immediate early enhancer
   8470..98      +  promoter       CMV promoter (across the origin): human cytomegalovirus (CMV) immediate early promoter
