[The description below was written by a language model from this plasmid's Addgene catalogue record and pLannotate feature annotations shown in this document.]
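Description:
pLenti C-MYC-DDK Puro PNRC1-W300A is an 8,571 bp HIV-1-based lentiviral transfer plasmid for expressing a point mutant of human PNRC1 in mammalian cells. It is built on the pLenti-C-MYC-DDK Puro backbone and is maintained in E. coli through a high-copy ColE1/pUC-type origin. Bacterial selection is by chloramphenicol, with a cat gene driven by the bla (AmpR) promoter. Two full-length sequence records, one from the depositor and one from repository sequencing, are the same length and give the same feature set. They differ only in their numbering start point.

The viral portion begins with a CMV enhancer/promoter fused to a truncated 5' LTR, an arrangement generally used to make genomic RNA production independent of Tat. This is followed by the Ψ packaging signal with a gag fragment, the RRE for Rev-dependent nuclear export, and the cPPT/CTS. An internal CMV enhancer/promoter, followed by a T7 promoter, drives the PNRC1 open reading frame carrying the W300A substitution. The catalogue lists a C-terminal MYC-FLAG (DDK) tag supplied by the backbone, although the annotation detects only a FLAG-like fragment after the coding sequence and no separate MYC feature. An EMCV IRES then allows translation of puromycin N-acetyltransferase from the same transcript, linking drug resistance to expression of the insert. Downstream lie a single loxP site, a WPRE to enhance transcript expression, a nef fragment and the truncated 3' LTR.

The stated purpose is mammalian expression of epitope-tagged PNRC1-W300A, by transfection or by lentiviral transduction with puromycin selection. The associated study concerns PNRC1 as a tumour suppressor that recruits the decapping complex to the nucleolus. The record does not state the functional effect of the mutation.
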