Addgene plasmid #123301: pLenti C-MYC-DDK Puro PNRC1-W300A
Purpose: Mammalian expression of PNRC1-W300A mutant C-MYC-FLAG
Depositing lab: Giovanni Tonon. Depositing organization: Ospedale San Raffaele. Publication: Tumor suppressor PNRC1 blocks rRNA maturation by recruiting the decapping complex to the nucleolus. Gaviraghi M, Vivori C, Pareja Sanchez Y, Invernizzi F, Cattaneo A, Santoliquido BM, Frenquelli M, Segalla S, Bachi A, Doglioni C, Pelechano V, Cittaro D, Tonon G. EMBO J. 2018 Dec 3;37(23). pii: embj.201899179. doi: 10.15252/embj.201899179. Epub 2018 Oct 29. PubMed 30373810.
Backbone
  Vector backbone: pLenti-C-MYC-DDK Puro
  Vector type: Mammalian Expression, Lentiviral
  Selectable markers: Puromycin
Growth in bacteria
  Bacterial resistance: Chloramphenicol, 25 μg/mL
  Growth temperature: 37°C
  Growth strain: NEB Stable
  Copy number: High Copy
Gene/Insert
  Gene/Insert name: PNRC1
  Species: H. sapiens (human)
  Mutation: W300A
  Entrez Gene: PNRC1 (a.k.a. B4-2, PNAS-145, PROL2, PRR2)
  Tag / fusion protein: MYC-FLAG (C terminal on backbone)
Terms and licenses: Academic/Nonprofit Terms; Industry Terms: Not Available to Industry
How to cite: pLenti C-MYC-DDK Puro PNRC1-W300A was a gift from Giovanni Tonon (Addgene plasmid # 123301 ; http://n2t.net/addgene:123301 ; RRID:Addgene_123301)
